>Addgene plasmid #171612 | pET28a-SUMO-AsCas12f | addgene full sequence | sequence record 341489 | Addgene NGS Result
CGGCGATATAGGCGCCAGCAACCGCACCTGTGGCGCCGGTGATGCCGGCCACGATGCGTCCGGCGTAGAG
GATCGAGATCTCGATCCCGCGAAATTAATACGACTCACTATAGGGGAATTGTGAGCGGATAACAATTCCC
CTCTAGAAATAATTTTGTTTAACTTTAAGAAGGAGATATACCATGGGCAGCAGCCATCATCATCATCATC
ACAGCAGCGGCCTGGTGCCGCGCGGCAGCATGTCGGACTCAGAAGTCAATCAAGAAGCTAAGCCAGAGGT
CAAGCCAGAAGTCAAGCCTGAGACTCACATCAATTTAAAGGTGTCCGATGGATCTTCAGAGATCTTCTTC
AAGATCAAAAAGACCACTCCTTTAAGAAGGCTGATGGAAGCGTTCGCTAAAAGACAGGGGAAGGAAATGG
ACTCCTTAAGATTCTTGTACGACGGTATTAGAATTCAAGCTGATCAGACCCCTGAAGATTTGGACATGGA
GGATAACGATATTATTGAGGCTCACAGAGAAAAGATTGGTGGTCATAGTAGTCTTGAAGTCCTCTTTCAG
GGACCCATGATCAAAGTTTACCGTTATGAAATCGTTAAACCGCTGGACCTGGATTGGAAAGAATTCGGCA
CCATCCTGCGTCAGCTGCAGCAGGAAACCCGCTTCGCGCTGAACAAAGCAACCCAGCTGGCGTGGGAATG
GATGGGTTTCAGCTCTGATTACAAAGACAACCATGGCGAATACCCGAAAAGCAAAGACATCCTGGGCTAC
ACCAACGTTCACGGTTACGCATACCACACCATCAAAACCAAAGCTTATCGTCTGAACAGCGGCAACCTGA
GCCAGACCATCAAACGTGCGACCGATCGCTTCAAAGCGTACCAGAAAGAAATCCTGCGTGGTGACATGTC
CATCCCGTCTTACAAACGTGATATCCCGCTGGATCTGATCAAAGAAAACATCAGCGTTAACCGTATGAAC
CACGGTGATTATATCGCTTCCCTGTCCCTGCTGTCTAACCCGGCGAAACAGGAAATGAACGTTAAACGTA
AAATCTCCGTGATTATCATCGTTCGTGGCGCGGGTAAAACCATCATGGATCGCATCCTGAGCGGCGAATA
CCAGGTGAGCGCGAGCCAGATCATCCACGACGACCGTAAAAACAAATGGTACCTGAACATCTCTTATGAT
TTCGAACCGCAGACCCGTGTTCTGGATCTGAACAAAATCATGGGCATCGATCTGGGTGTTGCGGTGGCGG
TGTACATGGCGTTCCAGCACACCCCGGCGCGCTACAAACTGGAAGGCGGTGAAATCGAAAACTTCCGTCG
TCAGGTGGAGTCTCGTCGCATCTCCATGCTGCGCCAGGGTAAATACGCGGGTGGTGCTCGTGGCGGTCAC
GGCCGTGATAAACGTATCAAACCGATCGAACAGCTGCGTGACAAAATCGCTAACTTCCGCGATACCACTA
ACCACCGTTACTCTCGTTACATCGTTGATATGGCTATCAAAGAAGGTTGCGGTACCATTCAGATGGAAGA
TCTGACCAACATCCGTGATATCGGCTCTCGTTTCCTGCAGAACTGGACCTACTACGATCTGCAGCAGAAA
ATCATCTACAAAGCGGAAGAAGCGGGCATCAAAGTTATCAAAATTGATCCGCAGTACACCAGCCAGCGTT
GCAGCGAATGCGGCAACATCGATTCCGGTAACCGTATCGGTCAGGCGATCTTCAAATGCCGTGCTTGCGG
CTACGAAGCGAACGCGGACTACAACGCAGCTCGTAACATCGCGATCCCGAACATCGATAAAATCATCGCG
GAAAGCATCAAATAAGCTTAAGAATTCGAGCTCCGTCGACAAGCTTGCGGCCGCACTCGAGCACCACCAC
CACCACCACTGAGATCCGGCTGCTAACAAAGCCCGAAAGGAAGCTGAGTTGGCTGCTGCCACCGCTGAGC
AATAACTAGCATAACCCCTTGGGGCCTCTAAACGGGTCTTGAGGGGTTTTTTGCTGAAAGGAGGAACTAT
ATCCGGATTGGCGAATGGG
[124 nt withheld, positions 2050-2173]
C
[91 nt withheld, positions 2175-2265]
A
[49 nt withheld, positions 2267-2315]
CCTTTGACGTTGGAGTCCACGTTCTTT
[37 nt withheld, positions 2343-2379]
ACCCTATCTCGGTCTATTCTTTTGATTTATAAGGGATTTTGCCGATTTCGGCCTATTGGTTAAAAAATGA
GCTGATTTAACAAAAATTTAACGCGAATTTTAACAAAATATTAACGCTTACAATTTAGGTGGCACTTTTC
GGGGAAATGTGCGCGGAACCCCTATTTGTTTATTTTTCTAAATACATTCAAATATGTATCCGCTCATGAA
TTAATTCTTAGAAAAACTCATCGAGCATCAAATGAAACTGCAATTTATTCATATCAGGATTATCAATACC
ATATTTTTGAAAAAGCCGTTTCTGTAATGAAGGAGAAAACTCACCGAGGCAGTTCCATAGGATGGCAAGA
TCCTGGTATCGGTCTGCGATTCCGACTCGTCCAACATCAATACAACCTATTAATTTCCCCTCGTCAAAAA
TAAGGTTATCAAGTGAGAAATCACCATGAGTGACGACTGAATCCGGTGAGAATGGCAAAAGTTTATGCAT
TTCTTTCCAGACTTGTTCAACAGGCCAGCCATTACGCTCGTCATCAAAATCACTCGCATCAACCAAACCG
TTATTCATTCGTGATTGCGCCTGAGCGAGACGAAATACGCGATCGCTGTTAAAAGGACAATTACAAACAG
GAATCGAATGCAACCGGCGCAGGAACACTGCCAGCGCATCAACAATATTTTCACCTGAATCAGGATATTC
TTCTAATACCTGGAATGCTGTTTTCCCGGGGATCGCAGTGGTGAGTAACCATGCATCATCAGGAGTACGG
ATAAAATGCTTGATGGTCGGAAGAGGCATAAATTCCGTCAGCCAGTTTAGTCTGACCATCTCATCTGTAA
CATCATTGGCAACGCTACCTTTGCCATGTTTCAGAAACAACTCTGGCGCATCGGGCTTCCCATACAATCG
ATAGATTGTCGCACCTGATTGCCCGACATTATCGCGAGCCCATTTATACCCATATAAATCAGCATCCATG
TTGGAATTTAATCGCGGCCTAGAGCAAGACGTTTCCCGTTGAATATGGCTCATAACACCCCTTGTATTAC
TGTTTATGTAAGCAGACAGTTTTATTGTTCATGACCAAAATCCCTTAACGTGAGTTTTCGTTCCACTGAG
CGTCAGACCCCGTAGAAAAGATCAAAGGATCTTCTTGAGATCCTTTTTTTCTGCGCGTAATCTGCTGCTT
GCAAACAAAAAAACCACCGCTACCAGCGGTGGTTTGTTTGCCGGATCAAGAGCTACCAACTCTTTTTCCG
AAGGTAACTGGCTTCAGCAGAGCGCAGATACCAAATACTGTCCTTCTAGTGTAGCCGTAGTTAGGCCACC
ACTTCAAGAACTCTGTAGCACCGCCTACATACCTCGCTCTGCTAATCCTGTTACCAGTGGCTGCTGCCAG
TGGCGATAAGTCGTGTCTTACCGGGTTGGACTCAAGACGATAGTTACCGGATAAGGCGCAGCGGTCGGGC
TGAACGGGGGGTTCGTGCACACAGCCCAGCTTGGAGCGAACGACCTACACCGAACTGAGATACCTACAGC
GTGAGCTATGAGAAAGCGCCACGCTTCCCGAAGGGAGAAAGGCGGACAGGTATCCGGTAAGCGGCAGGGT
CGGAACAGGAGAGCGCACGAGGGAGCTTCCAGGGGGAAACGCCTGGTATCTTTATAGTCCTGTCGGGTTT
CGCCACCTCTGACTTGAGCGTCGATTTTTGTGATGCTCGTCAGGGGGGCGGAGCCTATGGAAAAACGCCA
GCAACGCGGCCTTTTTACGGTTCCTGGCCTTTTGCTGGCCTTTTGCTCACATGTTCTTTCCTGCGTTATC
CCCTGATTCTGTGGATAACCGTATTACCGCCTTTGAGTGAGCTGATACCGCTCGCCGCAGCCGAACGACC
GAGCGCAGCGAGTCAGTGAGCGAGGAAGCGGAAGAGCGCCTGATGCGGTATTTTCTCCTTACGCATCTGT
GCGGTATTTCACACCGCAATGGTGCACTCTCAGTACAATCTGCTCTGATGCCGCATAGTTAAGCCAGTAT
ACACTCCGCTATCGCTACGTGACTGGGTCATGGCTGCGCCCCGACACCCGCCAACACCCGCTGACGCGCC
CTGACGGGCTTGTCTGCTCCCGGCATCCGCTTACAGACAAGCTGTGACCGTCTCCGGGAGCTGCATGTGT
CAGAGGTTTTCACCGTCATCACCGAAACGCGCGAGGCAGCTGCGGTAAAGCTCATCAGCGTGGTCGTGAA
GCGATTCACAGATGTCTGCCTGTTCATCCGCGTCCAGCTCGTTGAGTTTCTCCAGAAGCGTTAATGTCTG
GCTTCTGATAAAGCGGGCCATGTTAAGGGCGGTTTTTTCCTGTTTGGTCACTGATGCCTCCGTGTAAGGG
GGATTTCTGTTCATGGGGGTAATGATACCGATGAAACGAGAGAGGATGCTCACGATACGGGTTACTGATG
ATGAACATGCCCGGTTACTGGAACGTTGTGAGGGTAAACAACTGGCGGTATGGATGCGGCGGGACCAGAG
AAAAATCACTCAGGGTCAATGCCAGCGCTTCGTTAATACAGATGTAGGTGTTCCACAGGGTAGCCAGCAG
CATCCTGCGATGCAGATCCGGAACATAATGGTGCAGGGCGCTGACTTCCGCGTTTCCAGACTTTACGAAA
CACGGAAACCGAAGACCATTCATGTTGTTGCTCAGGTCGCAGACGTTTTGCAGCAGCAGTCGCTTCACGT
TCGCTCGCGTATCGGTGATTCATTCTGCTAACCAGTAAGGCAACCCCGCCAGCCTAGCCGGGTCCTCAAC
GACAGGAGCACGATCATGCGCACCCGTGGGGCCGCCATGCCGGCGATAATGGCCTGCTTCTCGCCGAAAC
GTTTGGTGGCGGGACCAGTGACGAAGGCTTGAGCGAGGGCGTGCAAGATTCCGAATACCGCAAGCGACAG
GCCGATCATCGTCGCGCTCCAGCGAAAGCGGTCCTCGCCGAAAATGACCCAGAGCGCTGCCGGCACCTGT
CCTACGAGTTGCATGATAAAGAAGACAGTCATAAGTGCGGCGACGATAGTCATGCCCCGCGCCCACCGGA
AGGAGCTGACTGGGTTGAAGGCTCTCAAGGGCATCGGTCGAGATCCCGGTGCCTAATGAGTGAGCTAACT
TACATTAATTGCGTTGCGCTCACTGCCCGCTTTCCAGTCGGGAAACCTGTCGTGCCAGCTGCATTAATGA
ATCGGCCAACGCGCGGGGAGAGGCGGTTTGCGTATTGGGCGCCAGGGTGGTTTTTCTTTTCACCAGTGAG
ACGGGCAACAGCTGATTGCCCTTCACCGCCTGGCCCTGAGAGAGTTGCAGCAAGCGGTCCACGCTGGTTT
GCCCCAGCAGGCGAAAATCCTGTTTGATGGTGGTTAACGGCGGGATATAACATGAGCTGTCTTCGGTATC
GTCGTATCCCACTACCGAGATATCCGCACCAACGCGCAGCCCGGACTCGGTAATGGCGCGCATTGCGCCC
AGCGCCATCTGATCGTTGGCAACCAGCATCGCAGTGGGAACGATGCCCTCATTCAGCATTTGCATGGTTT
GTTGAAAACCGGACATGGCACTCCAGTCGCCTTCCCGTTCCGCTATCGGCTGAATTTGATTGCGAGTGAG
ATATTTATGCCAGCCAGCCAGACGCAGACGCGCCGAGACAGAACTTAATGGGCCCGCTAACAGCGCGATT
TGCTGGTGACCCAATGCGACCAGATGCTCCACGCCCAGTCGCGTACCGTCTTCATGGGAGAAAATAATAC
TGTTGATGGGTGTCTGGTCAGAGACATCAAGAAATAACGCCGGAACATTAGTGCAGGCAGCTTCCACAGC
AATGGCATCCTGGTCATCCAGCGGATAGTTAATGATCAGCCCACTGACGCGTTGCGCGAGAAGATTGTGC
ACCGCCGCTTTACAGGCTTCGACGCCGCTTCGTTCTACCATCGACACCACCACGCTGGCACCCAGTTGAT
CGGCGCGAGATTTAATCGCCGCGACAATTTGCGACGGCGCGTGCAGGGCCAGACTGGAGGTGGCAACGCC
AATCAGCAACGACTGTTTGCCCGCCAGTTGTTGTGCCACGCGGTTGGGAATGTAATTCAGCTCCGCCATC
GCCGCTTCCACTTTTTCCCGCGTTTTCGCAGAAACGTGGCTGGCCTGGTTCACCACGCGGGAAACGGTCT
GATAAGAGACACCGGCATACTCTGCGACATCGTATAACGTTACTGGTTTCACATTCACCACCCTGAATTG
ACTCTCTTCCGGGCGCTATCATGCCATACCGCGAAAGGTTTTGCGCCATTCGATGGTGTCCGGGATCTCG
ACGCTCTCCCTTATGCGACTCCTGCATTAGGAAGCAGCCCAGTAGTAGGTTGAGGCCGTTGAGCACCGCC
GCCGCAAGGAATGGTGCATGCAAGGAGATGGCGCCCAACAGTCCCCCGGCCACGGGGCCTGCCACCATAC
CCACGCCGAAACAAGCGCTCATGAGCCCGAAGTGGCGAGCCCGATCTTCCCCATCGGTGATGT
Features (pLannotate 1.2.2; 22 found; start..end, strand, type, name):
     96..114     +  promoter       T7 promoter: promoter for bacteriophage T7 RNA polymerase
    115..139     +  protein_bind   lac operator: The lac repressor binds to the lac operator to inhibit transcription in E. coli. This inhibition can be relieved by adding lactose or isopropyl-β-D-thiogalactopyranoside (IPTG). lac repressor encoded by lacI
    154..176     +  RBS            RBS: efficient ribosome binding site from bacteriophage T7 gene 10 (Olins and Rangwala, 1989)
    195..211     +  CDS            capTEV™ (fragment): composite tag for in vivo biotinylation, TEV protease cleavage, and 6xHis tagging
    222..239     +  CDS            thrombin site: thrombin recognition and cleavage site
    240..533     +  CDS            SUMO: cleavable ubiquitin-like protein tag; S. cerevisiae SMT3 (truncated)
    543..566     +  CDS            HRV 3C site: recognition and cleavage site for human rhinovirus 3C and PreScission proteases
   1882..1899    +  CDS            9xHis (fragment): 9xHis affinity tag
   1909..1958    +  CDS            SET1 (fragment): solubility-enhancement tag derived from T7 phage gene 10B
   1966..2013    +  terminator     T7 terminator: transcription terminator for bacteriophage T7 RNA polymerase
   2050..2478    +  rep_origin     f1 ori (sequence partly withheld): f1 bacteriophage origin of replication; arrow indicates direction of (+) strand synthesis
   2531..2588    +  promoter       AmpR promoter (fragment): bla
   2597..3412    -  CDS            KanR: aminoglycoside phosphotransferase; aph(3')-Ia; confers resistance to kanamycin in bacteria or G418 (Geneticin®) in eukaryotes
   3534..4122    +  rep_origin     ori: high-copy-number ColE1/pMB1/pBR322/pUC origin of replication
   4308..4447    -  misc_feature   bom: basis of mobility region from pBR322
   4549..4740    -  CDS            rop: Rop protein, which maintains plasmids at low copy number; rop
   4757..5137    +  CDS            YPB1_ECOLX: Protein predicted: Swiss-Prot protein existence level 4. From Escherichia coli.
   5209..5500    -  CDS            TcR (fragment): tetracycline efflux protein; tet; confers resistance to tetracycline
   5515..5536    -  protein_bind   CAP binding site: CAP binding activates transcription in the presence of cAMP. E. coli catabolite activator protein
   5549..6631    -  CDS            lacI: lac repressor; lacI; The lac repressor binds to the lac operator to inhibit transcription in E. coli. This inhibition can be relieved by adding lactose or isopropyl-β-D-thiogalactopyranoside (IPTG).
   6632..6709    -  promoter       lacI promoter: lacI
   6717..74      -  CDS            TcR (fragment) (across the origin): tetracycline efflux protein; tet; confers resistance to tetracycline
