[The description below was written by a language model from this plasmid's Addgene catalogue record and pLannotate feature annotations shown in this document.]
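Description:
pET28a-SUMO-AsCas12f is a bacterial expression plasmid for heterologous production of the miniature CRISPR nuclease AsCas12f1 (also called Cas12U3) in E. coli. The name indicates a pET28a-type vector. It replicates from a ColE1/pBR322-family origin accompanied by the bom region and the rop gene, consistent with the low copy number listed in the record, and is selected with kanamycin through an aminoglycoside phosphotransferase (KanR) gene. An f1 phage origin and short remnants of a tetracycline resistance gene are also annotated as backbone features.

Expression is driven by a T7 promoter followed by a lac operator and the T7 gene 10 ribosome binding site, with a T7 terminator downstream. The plasmid also carries lacI, so transcription is repressed until induced with IPTG in a host that supplies T7 RNA polymerase. The annotated reading frame begins with a short fragment matching a His-tag-containing element, followed by a thrombin site, a truncated yeast SMT3 SUMO tag and an HRV 3C (PreScission) protease site. The roughly 1.3 kb stretch after this site carries no annotation of its own and presumably holds the AsCas12f1 coding sequence, which was inserted by Gibson cloning. A His-tag fragment is annotated just downstream of that region, but the record does not show whether it is translated as part of the fusion.

The depositor notes a Q114K substitution in the SUMO tag, described as having no functional consequence because the tag is removed during purification. The construct is intended for producing and purifying recombinant AsCas12f1 protein, in the context of work on genome editing with this compact nuclease. The source species of the insert is listed only as "Other."
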