Addgene plasmid #171612: pET28a-SUMO-AsCas12f
Purpose: AsCas12f1 heterologous expression plasmid
Depositing lab: Quanjiang Ji. Depositing organization: ShanghaiTech University. Publication: Programmed genome editing by a miniature CRISPR-Cas12f nuclease. Wu Z, Zhang Y, Yu H, Pan D, Wang Y, Wang Y, Li F, Liu C, Nan H, Chen W, Ji Q. Nat Chem Biol. 2021 Sep 2. pii: 10.1038/s41589-021-00868-6. doi: 10.1038/s41589-021-00868-6. PubMed 34475565.
Backbone
  Vector backbone: ColE1
  Vector type: Bacterial Expression
Growth in bacteria
  Bacterial resistance: Kanamycin, 50 μg/mL
  Growth temperature: 37°C
  Growth strain: DH5alpha
  Copy number: Low Copy
Gene/Insert
  Gene/Insert name: AsCas12f1 (alt name: Cas12U3)
  Species: Other
  Cloning method: Gibson Cloning
Terms and licenses: Academic/Nonprofit Terms; Industry Terms: Not Available to Industry
Depositor comments: Please note that a Q114K mutation was identified in the SUMO tag. This mutation has no effect on the function of the plasmid, as the SUMO tag will be removed during the protein purification procedure.
How to cite: pET28a-SUMO-AsCas12f was a gift from Quanjiang Ji (Addgene plasmid # 171612 ; http://n2t.net/addgene:171612 ; RRID:Addgene_171612)
